>Addgene plasmid #14637 | pLINK CDK9 myc (D167N) (P#1084) | addgene partial sequence | sequence record 59681 | EF1a-F 5'-TCAAGCCTCAGACAGTGGTTC-3'
GTGTCGTGAGGAATTAGCTTGCTTACATTTGCTTCTGACACAACTGTGTTCACTAGCAACCTCAAACAGA
CACCATGGCAAAGCAGTACGACTCGGTGGAGTGCCCTTTTTGTGATGAAGTTTCCAAATACGAGAAGCTC
GCCAAGATCGGCCAAGGCACCTTCGGGGAGGTGTTCAAGGCCAGGCACCGCAAGACCGGCCAGAAGGTGG
CTCTGAAGAAGGTGCTGATGGAAAACGAGAAGGAGGGGTTCCCCATTACAGCCTTGCGGGAGATCAAGAT
CCTTCAGCTTCTAAAACACGAGAATGTGGTCAACTTGATTGAGATTTGTCGAACCAAAGCTTCCCCCTAT
AACCGCTGCAAGGGTAGTATATACCTGGTGTTCGACTTCTGCGAGCATGACCTTGCTGGGCTGTTGAGCA
ATGTTTTGGTCAAGTTCACGCTGTCTGAGATCAAGAGGGTGATGCAGATGCTGCTTAACGGCCTCTACTA
CATCCACAGAAACAAGATCCTGCATAGGGACATGAAGGCTGCTAATGTGCTTATCACTCGTGATGGGGTC
CTGAAGCTGGCAAACTTTGGGCTGGCCCGGGCCTTCAGCCTGGCCAAGAACAGCCAGCCCAACCGCTACA
CCAACCGTGTGGTGACACTCTGGTACCGGCCCCCGGAGCTGTTGCTCGGGGAGCGGGACTACGGCCCCCC
CATTGACCTGTGGGGTGCTGGGTGCATCATGGCAGAGATGTGGACCCGCAGCCCCATCATGCAGGGCAAC
ACGGAGCAGCACCAACTCGCCCTCATCAGTCAGCTCTGCGGCTCCATCACCCCTGAGGT
