>Addgene plasmid #14637 | pLINK CDK9 myc (D167N) (P#1084) | addgene partial sequence | sequence record 62434 | hCdk9-F 5'-ACTTCTGCGAGCATGACCTT
GTCAGTTCACGCTGTCTGAGATCAAGAGGGTGATGCAGATGCTGCTTAACGGCCTCTACTACATCCACAG
AAACAAGATCCTGCATAGGGACATGAAGGCTGCTAATGTGCTTATCACTCGTGATGGGGTCCTGAAGCTG
GCAAACTTTGGGCTGGCCCGGGCCTTCAGCCTGGCCAAGAACAGCCAGCCCAACCGCTACACCAACCGTG
TGGTGACACTCTGGTACCGGCCCCCGGAGCTGTTGCTCGGGGAGCGGGACTACGGCCCCCCCATTGACCT
GTGGGGTGCTGGGTGCATCATGGCAGAGATGTGGACCCGCAGCCCCATCATGCAGGGCAACACGGAGCAG
CACCAACTCGCCCTCATCAGTCAGCTCTGCGGCTCCATCACCCCTGAGGTGTGGCCAAACGTGGACAACT
ATGAGCTGTACGAAAAGCTGGAGCTGGTCAAGGGCCAGAAGCGGAAGGTGAAGGACAGGCTGAAGGCCTA
TGTGCGTGACCCATACGCACTGGACCTCATCGACAAGCTGCTGGTGCTGGACCCTGCCCAGCGCATCGAC
AGCGATGACGCCCTCAACCACGACTTCTTCTGGTCCGACCCCATGCCCTCCGACCTCAAGGGCATGCTCT
CCACCCACCTGACGTCCATGTTCGAGTACTTGGCACCACCGCGCCGGAAGGGCAGCCAGATCACCCAGCA
GTCCACCAACCAGAGTCGCAATCCCGCCACCACCAACCAGACGGAGTTTGAGCGCGTCTTCGAGCAGAAG
CTGATCTCCGAGGAGGACCTGCC
