[The description below was written by a language model from this plasmid's Addgene catalogue record.]
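Description:
pLINK CDK9 myc (D167N) is a mammalian expression plasmid built on the EF-pLINK2 backbone (about 5.2 kb without insert) and carrying a roughly 1.1 kb human CDK9 coding sequence cloned between NcoI and EcoRI sites, both of which were preserved. It is propagated in E. coli under ampicillin selection; the copy number is listed as unknown, and the record does not describe the origin of replication or any mammalian selection marker. The promoter is not stated explicitly, although the backbone name and the recommended EF1a forward sequencing primer suggest that the insert sits downstream of an EF-1α promoter, a strong constitutive promoter commonly used in mammalian cells.

The insert encodes cyclin-dependent kinase 9 (also known as PITALRE or TAK), the catalytic subunit of positive transcription elongation factor b (P-TEFb), with a myc epitope tag fused at the C terminus for detection by immunoblotting or immunoprecipitation. The D167N substitution is described by the depositor as producing a kinase-negative protein. The depositor notes that expression was confirmed by western blot. Based on the associated publication, which examined how P-TEFb transactivation of HIV transcription depends on a functional kinase domain, cyclin T1 and Tat, this construct serves as a catalytically inactive counterpart to wild-type CDK9 in transfection experiments, letting researchers test whether CDK9 kinase activity is required for transcriptional elongation and Tat-dependent activation. No feature table was provided, so other backbone elements cannot be described.
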