Addgene plasmid #14637: pLINK CDK9 myc (D167N) (P#1084)
Depositing lab: Matija Peterlin. Depositing organization: University of California, San Francisco (UCSF). Publication: The ability of positive transcription elongation factor B to transactivate human immunodeficiency virus transcription depends on a functional kinase domain, cyclin T1, and Tat. Fujinaga K, Cujec TP, Peng J, Garriga J, Price DH, Grana X, Peterlin BM. J Virol. 1998 Sep . 72(9):7154-9. PubMed 9696809.
Backbone
  Vector backbone: EF-pLINK2
  Backbone size w/o insert (bp): 5200
  Vector type: Mammalian Expression
Growth in bacteria
  Bacterial resistance: Ampicillin, 100 μg/mL
  Growth temperature: 37°C
  Growth strain: DH5alpha
  Copy number: Unknown
Gene/Insert
  Gene/Insert name: cdk9 D167N (alt names: cyclin dependent kinase 9; cdk9)
  Species: H. sapiens (human)
  Insert size (bp): 1100
  Mutation: D167N. Kinase negative mutant.
  Entrez Gene: CDK9 (a.k.a. C-2k, CDC2L4, CTK1, PITALRE, TAK)
  Tag / fusion protein: myc (C terminal on insert)
  Cloning method: Restriction Enzyme; 5′ cloning site NcoI (not destroyed); 3′ cloning site EcoRI (not destroyed)
  Sequencing primers: 5′ EF1a forward primer
Terms and licenses: Academic/Nonprofit Terms; Industry Terms: Not Available to Industry
Depositor comments: Expression checked by western blot.
How to cite: pLINK CDK9 myc (D167N) (P#1084) was a gift from Matija Peterlin (Addgene plasmid # 14637 ; http://n2t.net/addgene:14637 ; RRID:Addgene_14637)
